Addgene plasmid #138386: pPRxRF3
Purpose: TagRFP-T knock-in cassette
Depositing lab: Shu Kondo. Depositing organization: National Institute of Genetics. Publication: Neurochemical Organization of the Drosophila Brain Visualized by Endogenously Tagged Neurotransmitter Receptors. Kondo S, Takahashi T, Yamagata N, Imanishi Y, Katow H, Hiramatsu S, Lynn K, Abe A, Kumaraswamy A, Tanimoto H. Cell Rep. 2020 Jan 7;30(1):284-297.e5. doi: 10.1016/j.celrep.2019.12.018. PubMed 31914394.
Backbone
  Vector backbone: pBluescriptII SK (+)
  Vector type: Insect Expression
Growth in bacteria
  Bacterial resistance: Ampicillin, 100 μg/mL
  Growth temperature: 37°C
  Growth strain: DH5alpha
  Copy number: High Copy
Gene/Insert
  Gene/Insert name: TagRFP-T
Terms and licenses: Academic/Nonprofit Terms; Industry Terms: Not Available to Industry
How to cite: pPRxRF3 was a gift from Shu Kondo (Addgene plasmid # 138386 ; http://n2t.net/addgene:138386 ; RRID:Addgene_138386)
