[The description below was written by a language model from this plasmid's Addgene catalogue record and pLannotate feature annotations shown in this document.]
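Description:
pPRxRF3 is a TagRFP-T knock-in cassette plasmid built on the pBluescript II SK(+) backbone and catalogued as an insect expression vector, from a study that visualized endogenously tagged neurotransmitter receptors in the Drosophila brain. It is propagated in E. coli as a high-copy plasmid through its ColE1/pUC-type origin and selected with ampicillin via the β-lactamase gene. The remaining backbone features are standard for pBluescript: an f1 origin for single-stranded DNA production, remnants of the lacZα/lac promoter region, and T7 and T3 promoters flanking the cloning region that holds the cassette.

The cassette begins with a fragment of the phage φC31 attP attachment site, followed by the TagRFP-T coding sequence, a red fluorescent protein derived from Entacmaea quadricolor. No promoter is annotated directly upstream of TagRFP-T, consistent with a tag meant to be inserted into a target gene and expressed under that gene's own regulation. Downstream lies a marker unit flanked by two loxP sites in the same orientation: a fragment of the Drosophila hsp70Bb promoter drives DsRed-Express2, followed by SV40-derived sequence including the SV40 polyadenylation signal. There is an unannotated stretch between the first loxP site and the hsp70 fragment, so any enhancer element there is not identified by the record. The DsRed unit presumably serves as a visible marker for identifying integration events, and the direct loxP repeats allow its excision by Cre recombinase, leaving TagRFP-T and a single loxP site behind. No homology arms are annotated and the record does not describe how the cassette is targeted, so the plasmid is best regarded as a template or donor module from which locus-specific knock-in constructs are derived.
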