Features (pLannotate 1.2.2; 19 found; start..end, strand, type, name):
     27..45      +  promoter       T7 promoter: promoter for bacteriophage T7 RNA polymerase
     67..117     -  protein_bind   phage φC31 attP (fragment): attachment site of phage φC31 phage φC31 integrase
    130..861     +  CDS            TagRFP-T: TagRFP-T is a basic (constitutively fluorescent) red fluorescent protein published in 2008, derived from Entacmaea quadricolor. It has low acid sensitivity.
    873..906     +  protein_bind   loxP: Cre-mediated recombination occurs in the 8-bp core sequence (GCATACAT). Cre recombinase
   1314..1436    +  promoter       hsp70 promoter (fragment): Drosophila melanogaster hsp70Bb promoter
   1444..2121    +  CDS            DsRed-Express2: noncytotoxic tetrameric variant of DsRed fluorescent protein (Strack et al., 2008) mammalian codon-optimized
   2131..2214    +  CDS            large T antigen (fragment): large T antigen from SV40 (simian virus 40)
   2237..2318    +  polyA_signal   SV40 poly(A) signal: SV40 polyadenylation signal
   2362..2395    +  protein_bind   loxP: Cre-mediated recombination occurs in the 8-bp core sequence (GCATACAT). Cre recombinase
   2469..2487    -  promoter       T3 promoter: promoter for bacteriophage T3 RNA polymerase
   2532..2548    -  protein_bind   lac operator: The lac repressor binds to the lac operator to inhibit transcription in E. coli. This inhibition can be relieved by adding lactose or isopropyl-β-D-thiogalactopyranoside (IPTG). lac repressor encoded by lacI
   2556..2586    -  promoter       lac promoter: promoter for the E. coli lac operon
   2601..2622    -  protein_bind   CAP binding site: CAP binding activates transcription in the presence of cAMP. E. coli catabolite activator protein
   2635..2727    -  CDS            lacI (fragment): lac repressor; lacI; The lac repressor binds to the lac operator to inhibit transcription in E. coli. This inhibition can be relieved by adding lactose or isopropyl-β-D-thiogalactopyranoside (IPTG).
   2910..3498    -  rep_origin     ori: high-copy-number ColE1/pMB1/pBR322/pUC origin of replication
   3669..4529    -  CDS            AmpR: β-lactamase; bla; confers resistance to ampicillin, carbenicillin, and related antibiotics
   4530..4634    -  promoter       AmpR promoter: bla
   4687..5115    -  rep_origin     f1 ori (sequence partly withheld): f1 bacteriophage origin of replication; arrow indicates direction of (+) strand synthesis
   5120..19      -  CDS            lacZα (fragment) (across the origin): LacZα fragment of β-galactosidase; lacZ fragment
>Addgene plasmid #138386 | pPRxRF3 | addgene full sequence | sequence record 275174 | Addgene NGS Result
GTAAAACGACGGCCAGTGAGCGCGCGTAATACGACTCACTATAGGGCGAATTGGGTACCCGTCTCACCTA
CGCCCCCAACTGAGAGAACTCAAAGGTTACCCCAGTTGGGGCACTACGGCGCGCCCAAAATGGTGTCTAA
GGGCGAAGAGCTGATTAAGGAGAACATGCACATGAAGCTGTACATGGAGGGCACCGTGAACAACCACCAC
TTCAAGTGCACATCCGAGGGCGAAGGCAAGCCCTACGAGGGCACCCAGACCATGAGAATCAAGGTGGTCG
AGGGCGGCCCTCTCCCCTTCGCCTTCGACATCCTGGCTACCAGCTTCATGTACGGCAGCAGAACCTTCAT
CAACCACACCCAGGGCATCCCCGATTTCTTTAAGCAGTCCTTCCCTGAGGGCTTCACATGGGAGAGAGTC
ACCACATACGAAGACGGGGGCGTGCTGACCGCTACCCAGGACACCAGCCTCCAGGACGGCTGCCTCATCT
ACAACGTCAAGATCAGAGGGGTGAACTTCCCATCCAACGGCCCTGTGATGCAGAAGAAAACACTCGGCTG
GGAGGCCAACACCGAGATGCTGTACCCCGCTGACGGCGGCCTGGAAGGCAGAACCGACATGGCCCTGAAG
CTCGTGGGCGGGGGCCACCTGATCTGCAACTTCAAGACCACATACAGATCCAAGAAACCCGCTAAGAACC
TCAAGATGCCCGGCGTCTACTATGTGGACCACAGACTGGAAAGAATCAAGGAGGCCGACAAAGAGACCTA
CGTCGAGCAGCACGAGGTGGCTGTGGCCAGATACTGCGACCTCCCTAGCAAACTGGGGCACAAACTTAAT
GGCATGGACGAGCTGTACAAGTAAGCGGCCGCATAACTTCGTATAGCATACATTATACGAAGTTATATTC
GAATCGGAAATCAATCGAATTCTCGATCAATGTTTTGCGAAAAAAAATGAAACGAGAACAAATGAATTCA
GTTGTAAAAGATTTGTTCTCTTAACAACGTAATCAATAAAGTCGGATCCAATTTTGTTCACAAGTCTAAA
CAATTATGGTTTTTGTTGGGGTTTCTTATAATTAATAAGAGAGATATCAATCATTTTACGAGGATTATGA
GACTGCGTTTTGTAGTCCAAGAAAGCTGATTAATGTTTAGAGTGTTGGTATAAATGTTAATAGGCTCATT
AATGTAGGGCATGCGACGTCAGGCCTAAGCTTGAGCTCGCCCGGGGATCTAATTCAATTAGAGACTAATT
CAATTAGAGCTAATTCAATTAGGATCAGCTTATCGATTTCGAACCCTCGACCGCCGGAGTATAAATAGAG
GCGCTTCGTCTACGGAGCGACAATTCAATTCAAACAAGCAAAGTGAACACGTCGCTAAGCGAAAGCTAAG
CAAATAAACAAGCGCAGCTGAACAAGCTAAACAATCGGGCAAAATGGATAGCACTGAGAACGTCATCAAG
CCCTTCATGCGCTTCAAGGTGCACATGGAGGGCTCCGTGAACGGCCACGAGTTCGAGATCGAGGGCGAGG
GCGAGGGCAAGCCCTACGAGGGCACCCAGACCGCCAAGCTGCAGGTGACCAAGGGCGGCCCCCTGCCCTT
CGCCTGGGACATCCTGTCCCCCCAGTTCCAGTACGGCTCCAAGGTGTACGTGAAGCACCCCGCCGACATC
CCCGACTACAAGAAGCTGTCCTTCCCCGAGGGCTTCAAGTGGGAGCGCGTGATGAACTTCGAGGACGGCG
GCGTGGTGACCGTGACCCAGGACTCCTCCCTGCAGGACGGCACCTTCATCTACCACGTGAAGTTCATCGG
CGTGAACTTCCCCTCCGACGGCCCCGTAATGCAGAAGAAGACTCTGGGCTGGGAGCCCTCCACCGAGCGC
CTGTACCCCCGCGACGGCGTGCTGAAGGGCGAGATCCACAAGGCGCTGAAGCTGAAGGGCGGCGGCCACT
ACCTGGTGGAGTTCAAGTCAATCTACATGGCCAAGAAGCCCGTGAAGCTGCCCGGCTACTACTACGTGGA
CTCCAAGCTGGACATCACCTCCCACAACGAGGACTACACCGTGGTGGAGCAGTACGAGCGCGCCGAGGCC
CGCCACCACCTGTTCCAGTAGCCATGGCTAGATCATAATCAGCCATACCACATTTGTAGAGGTTTTACTT
GCTTTAAAAAACCTCCCACACCTCCCCCTGAACCTGAAACATAAAATGAATGCAATTGTTGTTGTTAACT
TGTTTATTGCAGCTTATAATGGTTACAAATAAAGCAATAGCATCACAAATTTCACAAATAAAGCATTTTT
TTCACTGCATTCTAGTTGTGGTTTGTCCAAACTCATCAATGTATCAAGCTTATAACTTCGTATAGCATAC
ATTATACGAAGTTATATGCATGAAGTTCCTATTCTTCAAATAGTATAGGAACTTCCGAGACGCCGCGGTG
GAGCTCCAGCTTTTGTTCCCTTTAGTGAGGGTTAATTGCGCGCTTGGCGTAATCATGGTCATAGCTGTTT
CCTGTGTGAAATTGTTATCCGCTCACAATTCCACACAACATACGAGCCGGAAGCATAAAGTGTAAAGCCT
GGGGTGCCTAATGAGTGAGCTAACTCACATTAATTGCGTTGCGCTCACTGCCCGCTTTCCAGTCGGGAAA
CCTGTCGTGCCAGCTGCATTAATGAATCGGCCAACGCGCGGGGAGAGGCGGTTTGCGTATTGGGCGCTCT
TCCGCTTCCTCGCTCACTGACTCGCTGCGCTCGGTCGTTCGGCTGCGGCGAGCGGTATCAGCTCACTCAA
AGGCGGTAATACGGTTATCCACAGAATCAGGGGATAACGCAGGAAAGAACATGTGAGCAAAAGGCCAGCA
AAAGGCCAGGAACCGTAAAAAGGCCGCGTTGCTGGCGTTTTTCCATAGGCTCCGCCCCCCTGACGAGCAT
CACAAAAATCGACGCTCAAGTCAGAGGTGGCGAAACCCGACAGGACTATAAAGATACCAGGCGTTTCCCC
CTGGAAGCTCCCTCGTGCGCTCTCCTGTTCCGACCCTGCCGCTTACCGGATACCTGTCCGCCTTTCTCCC
TTCGGGAAGCGTGGCGCTTTCTCATAGCTCACGCTGTAGGTATCTCAGTTCGGTGTAGGTCGTTCGCTCC
AAGCTGGGCTGTGTGCACGAACCCCCCGTTCAGCCCGACCGCTGCGCCTTATCCGGTAACTATCGTCTTG
AGTCCAACCCGGTAAGACACGACTTATCGCCACTGGCAGCAGCCACTGGTAACAGGATTAGCAGAGCGAG
GTATGTAGGCGGTGCTACAGAGTTCTTGAAGTGGTGGCCTAACTACGGCTACACTAGAAGAACAGTATTT
GGTATCTGCGCTCTGCTGAAGCCAGTTACCTTCGGAAAAAGAGTTGGTAGCTCTTGATCCGGCAAACAAA
CCACCGCTGGTAGCGGTGGTTTTTTTGTTTGCAAGCAGCAGATTACGCGCAGAAAAAAAGGATCTCAAGA
AGATCCTTTGATCTTTTCTACGGGGTCTGACGCTCAGTGGAACGAAAACTCACGTTAAGGGATTTTGGTC
ATGAGATTATCAAAAAGGATCTTCACCTAGATCCTTTTAAATTAAAAATGAAGTTTTAAATCAATCTAAA
GTATATATGAGTAAACTTGGTCTGACAGTTACCAATGCTTAATCAGTGAGGCACCTATCTCAGCGATCTG
TCTATTTCGTTCATCCATAGTTGCCTGACTCCCCGTCGTGTAGATAACTACGATACGGGAGGGCTTACCA
TCTGGCCCCAGTGCTGCAATGATACCGCGAGACCCACGCTCACCGGCTCCAGATTTATCAGCAATAAACC
AGCCAGCCGGAAGGGCCGAGCGCAGAAGTGGTCCTGCAACTTTATCCGCCTCCATCCAGTCTATTAATTG
TTGCCGGGAAGCTAGAGTAAGTAGTTCGCCAGTTAATAGTTTGCGCAACGTTGTTGCCATTGCTACAGGC
ATCGTGGTGTCACGCTCGTCGTTTGGTATGGCTTCATTCAGCTCCGGTTCCCAACGATCAAGGCGAGTTA
CATGATCCCCCATGTTGTGCAAAAAAGCGGTTAGCTCCTTCGGTCCTCCGATCGTTGTCAGAAGTAAGTT
GGCCGCAGTGTTATCACTCATGGTTATGGCAGCACTGCATAATTCTCTTACTGTCATGCCATCCGTAAGA
TGCTTTTCTGTGACTGGTGAGTACTCAACCAAGTCATTCTGAGAATAGTGTATGCGGCGACCGAGTTGCT
CTTGCCCGGCGTCAATACGGGATAATACCGCGCCACATAGCAGAACTTTAAAAGTGCTCATCATTGGAAA
ACGTTCTTCGGGGCGAAAACTCTCAAGGATCTTACCGCTGTTGAGATCCAGTTCGATGTAACCCACTCGT
GCACCCAACTGATCTTCAGCATCTTTTACTTTCACCAGCGTTTCTGGGTGAGCAAAAACAGGAAGGCAAA
ATGCCGCAAAAAAGGGAATAAGGGCGACACGGAAATGTTGAATACTCATACTCTTCCTTTTTCAATATTA
TTGAAGCATTTATCAGGGTTATTGTCTCATGAGCGGATACATATTTGAATGTATTTAGAAAAATAAACAA
ATAGGGGTTCCGCGCACATTTCCCCGAAAAGTGCCACCTAAATTGTAAGCGTTAATATTTTGTTAAAATT
CGCGTTAAATTTTTGTTAAATCAGCTCATTTTTTAACCAATAGGCCGAAATCGGCAAAATCCCTTATAAA
TCAAAAGAATAGACCGAGATAGGGT
[37 nt withheld, positions 4786-4822]
AAAGAACGTGGACTCCAACGTCAAAGG
[49 nt withheld, positions 4850-4898]
T
[91 nt withheld, positions 4900-4990]
G
[124 nt withheld, positions 4992-5115]
CCCATTCGCCATTCAGGCTGCGCAACTGTTGGGAAGGGCGATCGGTGCGGGCCTCTTCGCTATTACGCCA
GCTGGCGAAAGGGGGATGTGCTGCAAGGCGATTAAGTTGGGTAACGCCAGGGTTTTCCCAGTCACGACGT
T
